>Addgene plasmid #188055 | pCMV-BLZinCh-P20 | addgene full sequence | sequence record 374516 | Addgene NGS Result
CATTAGTTATTAATAGTAATCAATTACGGGGTCATTAGTTCATAGCCCATATATGGAGTTCCGCGTTACA
TAACTTACGGTAAATGGCCCGCCTGGCTGACCGCCCAACGACCCCCGCCCATTGACGTCAATAATGACGT
ATGTTCCCATAGTAACGCCAATAGGGACTTTCCATTGACGTCAATGGGTGGAGTATTTACGGTAAACTGC
CCACTTGGCAGTACATCAAGTGTATCATATGCCAAGTACGCCCCCTATTGACGTCAATGACGGTAAATGG
CCCGCCTGGCATTATGCCCAGTACATGACCTTATGGGACTTTCCTACTTGGCAGTACATCTACGTATTAG
TCATCGCTATTACCATGGTGATGCGGTTTTGGCAGTACATCAATGGGCGTGGATAGCGGTTTGACTCACG
GGGATTTCCAAGTCTCCACCCCATTGACGTCAATGGGAGTTTGTTTTGGCACCAAAATCAACGGGACTTT
CCAAAATGTCGTAACAACTCCGCCCCATTGACGCAAATGGGCGGTAGGCGTGTACGGTGGGAGGTCTATA
TAAGCAGAGCTGGTTTAGTGAACCGTCAGATCCGTGCTAGCCATGGTATTTACTCTTGAAGATTTTGTCG
GTGATTGGCGCCAGACCGCCGGCTATAACCTGGACCAAGTGCTTGAACAGGGCGGGGTTAGCAGCCTGTT
TCAAAACCTGGGGGTGAGTGTCACGCCAATTCAGCGCATCGTTCTGTCGGGAGAGAATGGTCTGAAAATC
GATATCCACGTCATTATCCCGTACGAAGGTCTTTCTGGTGATCAGATGGGGCAGATAGAAAAAATATTCA
AAGTGGTGTACCCAGTAGACGATCATCACTTCAAGGTTATACTGCACTATGGCACCCTCGTTATCGATGG
CGTTACTCCGAATATGATCGATTACTTTGGGCGTCCTTATGAAGGTATTGCGGTGTTCGACGGTAAAAAA
ATTACGGTTACCGGGACGCTCTGGAATGGTAATAAAATCATTGATGAGCGCTTGATAAACCCAGATGGCA
GCCTTCTGTTCAGAGTTACGATAAACGGGGTTACGGGTTGGCGACTGTGCGAAAGACATATGGTGAGCAA
GGGCGAAGAGCTGTTCACCGGGGTGGTGCCCATCCTGGTCGAGCTGGACGGCGACGTAAACGGCCACAAG
TTCAGCGTGTCCGGCGAGGGCGAGGGCGATGCCACCTACGGCAAGCTGACCCTGAAGTTCATCTGCACCA
CCGGTAAGCTGCCCGTGCCCTGGCCCACCCTCGTGACCACCCTGACCTGGGGCGTGCAGTGCTTCGCCCG
CTACCCCGACCACATGAAGCAGCACGACTTCTTCAAGTCCGCCATGCCCGAAGGCTACGTCCAGGAGCGC
ACCATCTTCTTCAAGGACGACGGCAACTACAAGACCCGCGCCGAGGTGAAGTTCGAGGGCGACACCCTGG
TGAACCGCATCGAGCTGAAGGGCATCGACTTCAAGGAGGACGGCAACATCCTGGGGCACAAGCTGGAGTA
CAACGCCATCAGCGACAACGTCTATATCACCGCCGACAAGCAGAAGAACGGCATCAAGGCCAACTTCAAG
ATCCGCCACAACATCGAGGACGGCAGCGTGCAGCTCGCCGACCACTACCAGCAGAACACCCCCATCGGCG
ACGGCCCCGTGCTGCTGCCCGACAACCACTACCTGAGCACCCAGTCCCACCTGTGCAAAGACCCCAACGA
GAAGCGCGATCACATGGTCCTGCTGGAGTTCGTGACCGCCGCCGGGATCACTCTCGGCATGGACGAGCTG
TACAAGTCCGGAGGCGGCGAGCTCCCACCTCCACCGCCGCCTCCACCTCCACCGCCACCCCCTCCACCCC
CGCCACCTCCTCCGCGGGGCTCGGTACCCATGGTGAGCAAGGGCGAAGAGCTGTTCACCGGGGTGGTGCC
CATCCTGGTCGAGCTGGACGGCGACGTAAACGGCCACAAGTTCAGCGTGTCCGGCGAGGGCGAGGGCGAT
GCCACCTACGGCAAGCTGACCCTGAAGTTCATCTGCACCACCGGCAAGCTGCCCGTGCCCTGGCCCACCC
TCGTGACCACCTTCGGCTACGGCCTGATGTGCTTCGCCCGCTACCCCGACCACATGAAGCAGCACGACTT
CTTCAAGTCCGCCATGCCCGAAGGCTACGTCCAGGAGCGCACCATCTTCTTCAAGGACGACGGCAACTAC
AAGACCCGCGCCGAGGTGAAGTTCGAGGGCGACACCCTGGTGAACCGCATCGAGCTGAAGGGCATCGACT
TCAAGGAGGACGGCAACATCCTGGGGCACAAGCTTGAGTACAACTACAACAGCCACAACGTCTATATCAT
GGCCGACAAGCAGAAGAACGGCATCAAGGTGAACTTCAAGATCCGCCACAACATCGAGGACGGCAGCGTG
CAGCTCGCCGACCACTACCAGCAGAACACCCCCATCGGCGACGGCCCCGTGCTGCTGCCCGACAACCACT
ACCTGAGCTACCAGTCCCACCTGTGCAAAGACCCCAACGAGAAGCGCGATCACATGGTCCTGCTGGAGTT
CGTGACCGCCGCCGGGATCACTCTCGGCATGGACGAGCTGTACAAGTACAAGCGGCCGCACTCGAGCTAA
GACTCTAGATCATAATCAGCCATACCACATTTGTAGAGGTTTTACTTGCTTTAAAAAACCTCCCACACCT
CCCCCTGAACCTGAAACATAAAATGAATGCAATTGTTGTTGTTAACTTGTTTATTGCAGCTTATAATGGT
TACAAATAAAGCAATAGCATCACAAATTTCACAAATAAAGCATTTTTTTCACTGCATTCTAGTTGTGGTT
TGTCCAAACTCATCAATGTATCTTAAGGCGTAAATTGTAAGCGTTAATATTTTGTTAAAATTCGCGTTAA
ATTTTTGTTAAATCAGCTCATTTTTTAACCAATAGGCCGAAATCGGCAAAATCCCTTATAAATCAAAAGA
ATAGACCGAGATAGGGT
[37 nt withheld, positions 3028-3064]
AAAGAACGTGGACTCCAACGTCAAAGG
[49 nt withheld, positions 3092-3140]
T
[91 nt withheld, positions 3142-3232]
G
[124 nt withheld, positions 3234-3357]
CAGGTGGCACTTTTCGGGGAAATGTGCGCGGAACCCCTATTTGTTTATTTTTCTAAATACATTCAAATAT
GTATCCGCTCATGAGACAATAACCCTGATAAATGCTTCAATAATATTGAAAAAGGAAGAGTCCTGAGGCG
GAAAGAACCAGCTGTGGAATGTGTGTCAGTTAGGGTGTGGAAAGTCCCCAGGCTCCCCAGCAGGCAGAAG
TATGCAAAGCATGCATCTCAATTAGTCAGCAACCAGGTGTGGAAAGTCCCCAGGCTCCCCAGCAGGCAGA
AGTATGCAAAGCATGCATCTCAATTAGTCAGCAACCATAGTCCCGCCCCTAACTCCGCCCATCCCGCCCC
TAACTCCGCCCAGTTCCGCCCATTCTCCGCCCCATGGCTGACTAATTTTTTTTATTTATGCAGAGGCCGA
GGCCGCCTCGGCCTCTGAGCTATTCCAGAAGTAGTGAGGAGGCTTTTTTGGAGGCCTAGGCTTTTGCAAA
GATCGATCAAGAGACAGGATGAGGATCGTTTCGCATGATTGAACAAGATGGATTGCACGCAGGTTCTCCG
GCCGCTTGGGTGGAGAGGCTATTCGGCTATGACTGGGCACAACAGACAATCGGCTGCTCTGATGCCGCCG
TGTTCCGGCTGTCAGCGCAGGGGCGCCCGGTTCTTTTTGTCAAGACCGACCTGTCCGGTGCCCTGAATGA
ACTGCAAGACGAGGCAGCGCGGCTATCGTGGCTGGCCACGACGGGCGTTCCTTGCGCAGCTGTGCTCGAC
GTTGTCACTGAAGCGGGAAGGGACTGGCTGCTATTGGGCGAAGTGCCGGGGCAGGATCTCCTGTCATCTC
ACCTTGCTCCTGCCGAGAAAGTATCCATCATGGCTGATGCAATGCGGCGGCTGCATACGCTTGATCCGGC
TACCTGCCCATTCGACCACCAAGCGAAACATCGCATCGAGCGAGCACGTACTCGGATGGAAGCCGGTCTT
GTCGATCAGGATGATCTGGACGAAGAGCATCAGGGGCTCGCGCCAGCCGAACTGTTCGCCAGGCTCAAGG
CGAGCATGCCCGACGGCGAGGATCTCGTCGTGACCCATGGCGATGCCTGCTTGCCGAATATCATGGTGGA
AAATGGCCGCTTTTCTGGATTCATCGACTGTGGCCGGCTGGGTGTGGCGGACCGCTATCAGGACATAGCG
TTGGCTACCCGTGATATTGCTGAAGAGCTTGGCGGCGAATGGGCTGACCGCTTCCTCGTGCTTTACGGTA
TCGCCGCTCCCGATTCGCAGCGCATCGCCTTCTATCGCCTTCTTGACGAGTTCTTCTGAGCGGGACTCTG
GGGTTCGAAATGACCGACCAAGCGACGCCCAACCTGCCATCACGAGATTTCGATTCCACCGCCGCCTTCT
ATGAAAGGTTGGGCTTCGGAATCGTTTTCCGGGACGCCGGCTGGATGATCCTCCAGCGCGGGGATCTCAT
GCTGGAGTTCTTCGCCCACCCTAGGGGGAGGCTAACTGAAACACGGAAGGAGACAATACCGGAAGGAACC
CGCGCTATGACGGCAATAAAAAGACAGAATAAAACGCACGGTGTTGGGTCGTTTGTTCATAAACGCGGGG
TTCGGTCCCAGGGCTGGCACTCTGTCGATACCCCACCGAGACCCCATTGGGGCCAATACGCCCGCGTTTC
TTCCTTTTCCCCACCCCACCCCCCAAGTTCGGGTGAAGGCCCAGGGCTCGCAGCCAACGTCGGGGCGGCA
GGCCCTGCCATAGCCTCAGGTTACTCATATATACTTTAGATTGATTTAAAACTTCATTTTTAATTTAAAA
GGATCTAGGTGAAGATCCTTTTTGATAATCTCATGACCAAAATCCCTTAACGTGAGTTTTCGTTCCACTG
AGCGTCAGACCCCGTAGAAAAGATCAAAGGATCTTCTTGAGATCCTTTTTTTCTGCGCGTAATCTGCTGC
TTGCAAACAAAAAAACCACCGCTACCAGCGGTGGTTTGTTTGCCGGATCAAGAGCTACCAACTCTTTTTC
CGAAGGTAACTGGCTTCAGCAGAGCGCAGATACCAAATACTGTTCTTCTAGTGTAGCCGTAGTTAGGCCA
CCACTTCAAGAACTCTGTAGCACCGCCTACATACCTCGCTCTGCTAATCCTGTTACCAGTGGCTGCTGCC
AGTGGCGATAAGTCGTGTCTTACCGGGTTGGACTCAAGACGATAGTTACCGGATAAGGCGCAGCGGTCGG
GCTGAACGGGGGGTTCGTGCACACAGCCCAGCTTGGAGCGAACGACCTACACCGAACTGAGATACCTACA
GCGTGAGCTATGAGAAAGCGCCACGCTTCCCGAAGGGAGAAAGGCGGACAGGTATCCGGTAAGCGGCAGG
GTCGGAACAGGAGAGCGCACGAGGGAGCTTCCAGGGGGAAACGCCTGGTATCTTTATAGTCCTGTCGGGT
TTCGCCACCTCTGACTTGAGCGTCGATTTTTGTGATGCTCGTCAGGGGGGCGGAGCCTATGGAAAAACGC
CAGCAACGCGGCCTTTTTACGGTTCCTGGCCTTTTGCTGGCCTTTTGCTCACATGTTCTTTCCTGCGTTA
TCCCCTGATTCTGTGGATAACCGTATTACCGCCATG
Features (pLannotate 1.2.2; 15 found; start..end, strand, type, name):
     64..367     +  enhancer       CMV enhancer: human cytomegalovirus immediate early enhancer
    368..571     +  promoter       CMV promoter: human cytomegalovirus (CMV) immediate early promoter
    603..1103    +  CDS            LUCI_OPLGR (fragment): Experimental evidence at protein level: Swiss-Prot protein existence level 1. Catalytic subunit of oplophorus-luciferin 2-monooxygenase. Oxidoreductase that converts coelenterazine (the oplophorus luciferin) to coelenteramide under emission of blue light with a maximum at 454 nm. Is also active with bisdeoxycoelenterazine. From Oplophorus gracilirostris (Luminous shrimp).
   1110..1826    +  CDS            mCerulean: mCerulean is a basic (constitutively fluorescent) cyan fluorescent protein published in 2005, derived from Aequorea victoria. It is reported to be a very rapidly-maturing monomer.
   1920..2636    +  CDS            Citrine: enhanced variant of YFP (Heikal et al., 2001) mammalian codon-optimized
   2668..2751    +  CDS            large T antigen (fragment): large T antigen from SV40 (simian virus 40)
   2774..2895    +  polyA_signal   SV40 poly(A) signal: SV40 polyadenylation signal
   2929..3357    -  rep_origin     f1 ori (sequence partly withheld): f1 bacteriophage origin of replication; arrow indicates direction of (+) strand synthesis
   3384..3488    +  promoter       AmpR promoter: bla
   3490..3847    +  promoter       SV40 promoter: SV40 enhancer and early promoter
   3882..4676    +  CDS            NeoR/KanR: aminoglycoside phosphotransferase from Tn5; aph(3')-II (or nptII); confers resistance to neomycin, kanamycin, and G418 (Geneticin®)
   4697..4849    +  CDS            ble (fragment): BLE_KLEPN - Experimental evidence at protein level: Swiss-Prot protein existence level 1. Binding protein with a strong affinity to the bleomycin family of antibiotics. Binds to CL990; an antimitotic-antibiotic compound. From Klebsiella pneumoniae.
   4908..4955    +  polyA_signal   HSV TK poly(A) signal: herpes simplex virus thymidine kinase polyadenylation signal (Cole and Stacy, 1985)
   5046..5062    -  polyA_signal   bGH poly(A) signal (fragment): bovine growth hormone polyadenylation signal
   5284..5872    +  rep_origin     ori: high-copy-number ColE1/pMB1/pBR322/pUC origin of replication
