[The description below was written by a language model from this plasmid's Addgene catalogue record and pLannotate feature annotations shown in this document.]
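Description:
pCMV-BLZinCh-P20 is a 5,983 bp mammalian expression plasmid built on a pCMV backbone. It carries a roughly 2 kb insert, cloned between NheI and XhoI sites that both remain intact, encoding BLZinCh-P20, a genetically encoded sensor for intracellular free Zn2+. The plasmid replicates in E. coli at high copy from a ColE1/pUC-type origin and also carries an f1 phage origin. A single NeoR/KanR (Tn5 aminoglycoside phosphotransferase) gene provides both selections. It sits behind tandem bacterial (AmpR/bla) and SV40 early promoters and ends with an HSV TK polyadenylation signal, so it gives kanamycin resistance in bacteria and G418 resistance in mammalian cells. The short annotated ble and bGH poly(A) fragments appear to be backbone remnants, not functional elements.

The sensor open reading frame is driven by the human CMV immediate-early enhancer and promoter and terminated by an SV40 poly(A) signal. The feature table shows three domains fused in order: a luciferase fragment derived from the Oplophorus gracilirostris catalytic subunit, a Cerulean-type cyan fluorescent protein, and the yellow fluorescent protein Citrine. About 90 bp of unannotated sequence separates the two fluorescent proteins; it presumably forms the linker named in "P20", but the record does not describe it or state where zinc is bound. A short SV40 large T antigen fragment lies downstream of Citrine, and its role is also not stated. This layout fits the recorded dual read-out. The cyan donor can be excited by light for a FRET measurement, or the luciferase can supply energy through substrate oxidation for a BRET measurement, and in both cases the emission ratio reports the Zn2+ level. The construct is intended for ratiometric fluorescent or bioluminescent imaging of Zn2+ in mammalian cells, either transiently transfected or selected with G418.
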