Addgene plasmid #188055: pCMV-BLZinCh-P20
Purpose: Expression of BLZinCh-P20, a dual read-out BRET-FRET sensor for intracellular Zn2+ imaging, in mammalian cells
Depositing lab: Maarten Merkx. Depositing organization: Technische Universiteit Eindhoven. Publication: Ratiometric Bioluminescent Zinc Sensor Proteins to Quantify Serum and Intracellular Free Zn(2). Michielsen CMS, van Aalen EA, Merkx M. ACS Chem Biol. 2022 Jun 17;17(6):1567-1576. doi: 10.1021/acschembio.2c00227. Epub 2022 May 25. PubMed 35611686.
Backbone
  Vector backbone: pCMV
  Backbone size w/o insert (bp): 3934
  Total vector size (bp): 5983
  Vector type: Mammalian Expression
  Selectable markers: Neomycin (select with G418)
Growth in bacteria
  Bacterial resistance: Kanamycin, 50 μg/mL
  Growth temperature: 37°C
  Growth strain: DH5alpha
  Copy number: High Copy
Gene/Insert
  Gene/Insert name: BLZinCh-P20
  Insert size (bp): 2049
  Promoter: CMV promotor
  Cloning method: Restriction Enzyme; 5′ cloning site NheI (not destroyed); 3′ cloning site XhoI (not destroyed)
  Sequencing primers: 5′ GGTGGGAGGTCTATATAAGC; 3′ GAAATTTGTGATGCTATTGC
Terms and licenses: Academic/Nonprofit Terms; Industry Terms: Not Available to Industry
How to cite: pCMV-BLZinCh-P20 was a gift from Maarten Merkx (Addgene plasmid # 188055 ; http://n2t.net/addgene:188055 ; RRID:Addgene_188055)
